>Addgene plasmid #49883 | Arf6Q67L-EGFP | addgene partial sequence | sequence record 77355 | CMV-F 5'-CGCAAATGGGCGGTAGGCGTG-3'
CTATATAAGCAGAGCTGGTTTAGTGAACCGTCAGATCCGCTAGCGCTACCGGACTCAGATCTCGAGCTCA
AGCTTCGAATTCATGGGGAAGGTGCTATCCAAAATCTTCGGGAACAAGGAAATGCGGATCCTCATGTTGG
GCCTGGACGCGGCCGGCAAGACAACAATCCTGTACAAGTTGAAGCTGGGCCAGTCGGTGACCACCATTCC
CACTGTGGGTTTCAACGTGGAGACGGTGACTTACAAAAATGTCAAGTTCAACGTATGGGATGTGGGCGGC
CTGGACAAGATCCGGCCGCTCTGGCGGCATTACTACACTGGGACCCAAGGTCTCATCTTCGTAGTGGACT
GCGCCGACCGCGACCGCATCGATGAGGCTCGCCAGGAGCTGCACCGCATTATCAATGACCGGGAGATGAG
GGACGCCATAATCCTCATCTTCGCCAACAAGCAGGACCTGCCCGATGCCATGAAACCCCACGAGATCCAG
GAGAAACTGGGCCTGACCCGGATTCGGGACAGGAACTGGTATGTGCAGCCCTCCTGTGCCACCTCAGGGG
ACGGACTCTATGAGGGGCTCACATGGTTAACCTCTAACTACAAATCTGTCGACGGTACCGCGGGCCCGGG
ATCCATCGCCACCATGGTGAGCAAGGGCGAGGAGCTGTTCACCGGGGTGGTGCCCATCCTGGTCGAGCTG
GACGGCGACGTAAACGGCCACAAGTTCAGCGTGTCCGGCGAGGGCGAGGGCGATGCCACCTACGGCAAGC
TGACCCTGAAGTTCATCTGCACCACCGGCAAGCTGCCCGTGCCCTGGCCCACCCTCGTGACCACCCTGAC
CTACGGCGTGCAGTGCTTCAGCCGCTACCCCGACCACATGAAGCAGCACGACTTCTTCAAGTCCGCCATG
CCCGAAGGCTACGTCCAGGAGCGCACCATCTTCTTCAAGGACGACGGCAACTACAAGACCCGCGCCGAGG
TGAAGTTCGAGGGCGACA
