[The description below was written by a language model from this plasmid's Addgene catalogue record.]
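Description:
Arf6Q67L-EGFP is a mammalian expression plasmid built on the Clontech EGFP N3 backbone (about 4.7 kb), giving a total size of roughly 5.3 kb. It is maintained in E. coli as a high-copy plasmid under kanamycin selection. The same vector provides neomycin resistance, so transfected mammalian cells can be selected with G418 if stable expression is wanted. No feature table accompanies the record, so elements such as the origin of replication and polyadenylation signals are not itemised.

The payload is an approximately 600 bp human ARF6 coding sequence, inserted between EcoRI and SalI sites that both remain intact, and transcribed from the CMV immediate-early promoter for strong constitutive expression. The insert is placed upstream of the vector's EGFP, producing Arf6 with EGFP fused to its C terminus, which allows the protein to be followed by fluorescence in live or fixed cells. The ARF6 sequence was derived from an earlier pcDNA-based Arf6 clone obtained from a cDNA resource.

The insert carries a glutamine-to-leucine substitution at residue 67. In Arf-family small GTPases, this change is generally understood to impair GTP hydrolysis, holding the protein in its GTP-bound, constitutively active state. The record itself states only the mutation and that the plasmid's purpose is to express Arf6Q67L-EGFP in mammalian cells. Such a construct is typically used to examine the localisation and the consequences of persistently active Arf6, a regulator of endocytic membrane trafficking and cortical actin remodelling, often alongside wild-type or inactive variants.
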