Addgene plasmid #49883: Arf6Q67L-EGFP
Purpose: expresses Arf6Q67L-EGFP in mammalian cells
Depositing lab: Marci Scidmore. Depositing organization: Cornell University.
Backbone
  Vector backbone: EGFP N3
  Backbone manufacturer: Clontech
  Backbone size w/o insert (bp): 4700
  Total vector size (bp): 5300
  Vector type: Mammalian Expression
  Selectable markers: Neomycin (select with G418)
Growth in bacteria
  Bacterial resistance: Kanamycin, 50 μg/mL
  Growth temperature: 37°C
  Growth strain: DH5alpha
  Copy number: High Copy
Gene/Insert
  Gene/Insert name: Arf6
  Species: H. sapiens (human)
  Insert size (bp): 600
  Mutation: Glutamine 67 to Leucine
  GenBank ID: NM_001663
  Entrez Gene: ARF6
  Promoter: CMV
  Tag / fusion protein: EGFP (C terminal on insert)
  Cloning method: Restriction Enzyme; 5′ cloning site EcoRI (not destroyed); 3′ cloning site SalI (not destroyed)
  Sequencing primers: 5′ EGFP N CGTCGCCGTCCAGCTCGACCAG
Resource information
  A portion of this plasmid was derived from a plasmid made by: pCDNA-Arf6 derived from pCDNA3.1+Arf6 purchased from Missouri S&T cDNA Resource Center
Terms and licenses: Academic/Nonprofit Terms; Industry Terms: Not Available to Industry
How to cite: Arf6Q67L-EGFP was a gift from Marci Scidmore (Addgene plasmid # 49883)
